Addgene plasmid #168032: pET-CVm-PTEN
Purpose: Expresses eCFP-PTEN(M265-N329)-mVenus in bacterial cells
Depositing lab: David Liu. Depositing organization: Broad Institute. Publication: Phage-assisted evolution of botulinum neurotoxin proteases with reprogrammed specificity. Blum TR, Liu H, Packer MS, Xiong X, Lee PG, Zhang S, Richter M, Minasov G, Satchell KJF, Dong M, Liu DR. Science. 2021 Feb 19;371(6531):803-810. doi: 10.1126/science.abf5972. PubMed 33602850.
Backbone
  Vector backbone: pET (pBR322)
  Backbone manufacturer: David Liu Lab
  Vector type: Bacterial Expression
Growth in bacteria
  Bacterial resistance: Kanamycin, 50 μg/mL
  Growth temperature: 37°C
  Growth strain: DH5alpha
  Copy number: High Copy
Gene/Insert
  Gene/Insert name: eCFP-PTEN(M265-N329)-mVenus
  Species: Synthetic
  Tag / fusion protein: myc (N terminal on insert); Hisx6 (C terminal on insert)
  Cloning method: Ligation Independent Cloning
Terms and licenses: Academic/Nonprofit Terms; Industry Terms: Not Available to Industry
How to cite: pET-CVm-PTEN was a gift from David Liu (Addgene plasmid # 168032 ; http://n2t.net/addgene:168032 ; RRID:Addgene_168032)
