[The description below was written by a language model from this plasmid's Addgene catalogue record and pLannotate feature annotations shown in this document.]
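Description:
pET-CVm-PTEN is a 6.9 kb bacterial expression plasmid built on a pET-type (pBR322-derived) backbone. It replicates in E. coli from a ColE1/pMB1-family origin and is selected with kanamycin through an aph(3')-Ia resistance gene. The backbone also carries the rop gene and bom region from pBR322, an f1 phage origin, and remnant tetracycline-resistance fragments that flank the lacI cassette. The catalogue lists the plasmid as high copy, although rop normally acts to hold copy number down.

The payload is a synthetic three-part fusion in which a 65-residue segment of human PTEN (M265–N329) sits between a cyan fluorescent protein (eCFP, annotated as the W1C variant) and the yellow fluorescent protein mVenus. Transcription runs from a T7 promoter with an adjacent lac operator, followed by the T7 gene 10 ribosome binding site, and ends at a T7 terminator. The plasmid-encoded lacI repressor keeps expression off until IPTG is added, and a host supplying T7 RNA polymerase is needed. The catalogue records an N-terminal myc tag and a C-terminal 6xHis tag. The feature table detects the His tag after Venus and an Xpress/enterokinase-type epitope between PTEN and Venus, plus a short SET1-like fragment downstream, but it does not annotate a myc tag.

A CFP/YFP pair flanking a short peptide is the classic layout of a FRET protease substrate, where cleavage of the linker separates the fluorophores and reduces energy transfer. Given the associated work on evolving botulinum neurotoxin proteases with reprogrammed specificity, this construct most likely produces a purifiable PTEN-derived substrate for in vitro cleavage assays, though the record states only that it expresses the fusion in bacteria.
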