Features (pLannotate 1.2.2; 22 found; start..end, strand, type, name):
     26..73      -  terminator     T7 terminator: transcription terminator for bacteriophage T7 RNA polymerase
     81..130     -  CDS            SET1 (fragment): solubility-enhancement tag derived from T7 phage gene 10B
    140..157     -  CDS            9xHis (fragment): 9xHis affinity tag
    158..874     -  CDS            Venus: Venus is a basic (constitutively fluorescent) yellow fluorescent protein published in 2002, derived from Aequorea victoria. It is reported to be a rapidly-maturing weak dimer with moderate acid sensitivity.
    881..904     -  CDS            Xpress™ tag: Xpress™ epitope tag, including an enterokinase recognition and cleavage site
    923..1117    -  CDS            PTEN (fragment): PTEN_HUMAN - Also known as MMAC1, TEP1. Experimental evidence at protein level: Swiss-Prot protein existence level 1. [Isoform alpha]: Functional kinase, like isoform 1 it antagonizes the PI3K-AKT/PKB signaling pathway. Plays a role in mitochondrial energetic metabolism by promoting COX activity and ATP production, via collaboration with isoform 1 in increasing protein levels of PINK1. From Homo sapiens (Human).
   1133..1846    -  CDS            W1C: W1C is a basic (constitutively fluorescent) cyan fluorescent protein published in 1998, derived from Aequorea victoria.
   1885..1907    -  RBS            RBS: efficient ribosome binding site from bacteriophage T7 gene 10 (Olins and Rangwala, 1989)
   1922..1946    -  protein_bind   lac operator: The lac repressor binds to the lac operator to inhibit transcription in E. coli. This inhibition can be relieved by adding lactose or isopropyl-β-D-thiogalactopyranoside (IPTG). lac repressor encoded by lacI
   1947..1965    -  promoter       T7 promoter: promoter for bacteriophage T7 RNA polymerase
   1987..2266    +  CDS            TcR (fragment): tetracycline efflux protein; tet; confers resistance to tetracycline
   2274..2351    +  promoter       lacI promoter: lacI
   2352..3434    +  CDS            lacI: lac repressor; lacI; The lac repressor binds to the lac operator to inhibit transcription in E. coli. This inhibition can be relieved by adding lactose or isopropyl-β-D-thiogalactopyranoside (IPTG).
   3447..3468    +  protein_bind   CAP binding site: CAP binding activates transcription in the presence of cAMP. E. coli catabolite activator protein
   3483..3774    +  CDS            TcR (fragment): tetracycline efflux protein; tet; confers resistance to tetracycline
   3846..4226    -  CDS            YPB1_ECOLX: Protein predicted: Swiss-Prot protein existence level 4. From Escherichia coli.
   4243..4434    +  CDS            rop: Rop protein, which maintains plasmids at low copy number; rop
   4536..4675    +  misc_feature   bom: basis of mobility region from pBR322
   4861..5449    -  rep_origin     ori: high-copy-number ColE1/pMB1/pBR322/pUC origin of replication
   5571..6386    +  CDS            KanR: aminoglycoside phosphotransferase; aph(3')-Ia; confers resistance to kanamycin in bacteria or G418 (Geneticin®) in eukaryotes
   6395..6452    -  promoter       AmpR promoter (fragment): bla
   6478..6933    -  rep_origin     f1 ori (sequence partly withheld): f1 bacteriophage origin of replication; arrow indicates direction of (+) strand synthesis
>Addgene plasmid #168032 | pET-CVm-PTEN | addgene full sequence | sequence record 329625 | Addgene NGS Result
ATCCGGATATAGTTCCTCCTTTCAGCAAAAAACCCCTCAAGACCCGTTTAGAGGCCCCAAGGGGTTATGC
TAGTTATTGCTCAGCGGTGGCAGCAGCCAACTCAGCTTCCTTTCGGGCTTTGTTAGCAGCCGGATCTCAG
TGGTGGTGGTGGTGGTGCTTGTACAGCTCGTCCATGCCGAGAGTGATCCCGGCGGCGGTCACGAACTCCA
GCAGGACCATGTGATCGCGCTTCTCGTTGGGGTCTTTGCTCAGGGCGGACTGGTAGCTCAGGTAGTGGTT
GTCGGGCAGCAGCACGGGGCCGTCGCCGATGGGGGTGTTCTGCTGGTAGTGGTCGGCGAGCTGCACGCCG
CCGTCCTCGATGTTGTGGCGGATCTTGAAGTTGGCCTTGATGCCGTTCTTCTGCTTGTCGGCGGTGATAT
AGACGTTGTGGCTGTTGTAGTTGTACTCCAGCTTGTGCCCCAGGATGTTGCCGTCCTCCTTGAAGTCGAT
GCCCTTCAGCTCGATGCGGTTCACCAGGGTGTCGCCCTCGAACTTCACCTCGGCGCGGGTCTTGTAGTTG
CCGTCGTCCTTGAAGAAGATGGTGCGCTCCTGGACGTAGCCTTCGGGCATGGCGGACTTGAAGAAGTCGT
GCTGCTTCATGTGGTCGGGGTAGCGGGCGAAGCACTGCAGGCCGTAGCCCAGGGTGGTCACGAGGGTGGG
CCAGGGCACGGGCAGCTTGCCGGTGGTGCAGATCAGCTTCAGGGTCAGCTTGCCGTAGGTGGCATCGCCC
TCGCCCTCGCCGGACACGCTGAACTTGTGGCCGTTTACGTCGCCGTCCAGCTCGACCAGGATGGGCACCA
CCCCGGTGAACAGCTCCTCGCCCTTGCTCACCATCGGATCCTTATCGTCATCGTCGTACAGATCACTTCC
ACCACTATTTGAATTCGCTTTGTCCAGATCATTCTTAGTCAGCGTAAGCACCAAATACTCCTTATCATTG
TCGGCACGCTCGATCGAGCAAATAGAGTCAATCTCCTGGTCGCACAAAGAGCCGTTTTCTACTTTTTCAG
AAGTCTCTTCAGGCCCAGGGATGAAGAACGTGTTTACCCAGAAATGGAACATTTTGTCTTTTTTCAAACG
ACTACGCCCACCTTTATACAGTTCATCCATACCATGAGTAATACCAGCGGCGGTAACGAACTCTAAAAGG
ACCATATGGTCGCGTTTCTCATTGGGGTCCTTAGACAGGGCTGACTGTGTGCTCAAATAGTGATTATCAG
GTAAAAGGACGGGGCCATCTCCAATTGGTGTGTTTTGCTGGTAATGGTCTGCAAGCTGGACGCTTCCATC
CTCAATGTTGTGACGAATCTTGAAATTTGCCTTGATTCCGTTTTTTTGTTTATCAGCCGTGATGTAGACG
TTATGAGAGATATAGTTGTATTCTAATTTATGTCCTAAGATGTTGCCATCCTCTTTAAAGTCGATACCCT
TCAACTCAATGCGATTAACAAGAGTATCTCCCTCAAACTTAACCTCGGCGCGGGTCTTATAGTTTCCATC
ATCTTTAAAAAAAATGGTGCGTTCCTGGACGTAACCTTCTGGCATCGCGGACTTGAAAAAGTCGTGTTGT
TTCATATGGTCAGGGTAGCGAGCGAAACACTGCACGCCCCAGGCGAACGTAGTAACCAATGTAGGCCACG
GTACTGGAAGCTTGCCGGTAGTGCAAATAAATTTTAATGTCAACTTTCCGTACGTCGCATCGCCCTCTCC
TTCCCCAGATACGGAAAACTTGTGACCATTCACATCGCCATCCAGTTCTACAAGAATGGGGACCACGCCG
GTAAACAATTCCTCCCCCTTAGACATCAAGTCTTCCTCAGAGATAAGTTTTTGTTCCATGTATATCTCCT
TCTTAAAGTTAAACAAAATTATTTCTAGAGGGGAATTGTTATCCGCTCACAATTCCCCTATAGTGAGTCG
TATTAATTTCGCGGGATCGAGATCTCGATCCTCTACGCCGGACGCATCGTGGCCGGCATCACCGGCGCCA
CAGGTGCGGTTGCTGGCGCCTATATCGCCGACATCACCGATGGGGAAGATCGGGCTCGCCACTTCGGGCT
CATGAGCGCTTGTTTCGGCGTGGGTATGGTGGCAGGCCCCGTGGCCGGGGGACTGTTGGGCGCCATCTCC
TTGCATGCACCATTCCTTGCGGCGGCGGTGCTCAACGGCCTCAACCTACTACTGGGCTGCTTCCTAATGC
AGGAGTCGCATAAGGGAGAGCGTCGAGATCCCGGACACCATCGAATGGCGCAAAACCTTTCGCGGTATGG
CATGATAGCGCCCGGAAGAGAGTCAATTCAGGGTGGTGAATGTGAAACCAGTAACGTTATACGATGTCGC
AGAGTATGCCGGTGTCTCTTATCAGACCGTTTCCCGCGTGGTGAACCAGGCCAGCCACGTTTCTGCGAAA
ACGCGGGAAAAAGTGGAAGCGGCGATGGCGGAGCTGAATTACATTCCCAACCGCGTGGCACAACAACTGG
CGGGCAAACAGTCGTTGCTGATTGGCGTTGCCACCTCCAGTCTGGCCCTGCACGCGCCGTCGCAAATTGT
CGCGGCGATTAAATCTCGCGCCGATCAACTGGGTGCCAGCGTGGTGGTGTCGATGGTAGAACGAAGCGGC
GTCGAAGCCTGTAAAGCGGCGGTGCACAATCTTCTCGCGCAACGCGTCAGTGGGCTGATCATTAACTATC
CGCTGGATGACCAGGATGCCATTGCTGTGGAAGCTGCCTGCACTAATGTTCCGGCGTTATTTCTTGATGT
CTCTGACCAGACACCCATCAACAGTATTATTTTCTCCCATGAAGACGGTACGCGACTGGGCGTGGAGCAT
CTGGTCGCATTGGGTCACCAGCAAATCGCGCTGTTAGCGGGCCCATTAAGTTCTGTCTCGGCGCGTCTGC
GTCTGGCTGGCTGGCATAAATATCTCACTCGCAATCAAATTCAGCCGATAGCGGAACGGGAAGGCGACTG
GAGTGCCATGTCCGGTTTTCAACAAACCATGCAAATGCTGAATGAGGGCATCGTTCCCACTGCGATGCTG
GTTGCCAACGATCAGATGGCGCTGGGCGCAATGCGCGCCATTACCGAGTCCGGGCTGCGCGTTGGTGCGG
ATATCTCGGTAGTGGGATACGACGATACCGAAGACAGCTCATGTTATATCCCGCCGTTAACCACCATCAA
ACAGGATTTTCGCCTGCTGGGGCAAACCAGCGTGGACCGCTTGCTGCAACTCTCTCAGGGCCAGGCGGTG
AAGGGCAATCAGCTGTTGCCCGTCTCACTGGTGAAAAGAAAAACCACCCTGGCGCCCAATACGCAAACCG
CCTCTCCCCGCGCGTTGGCCGATTCATTAATGCAGCTGGCACGACAGGTTTCCCGACTGGAAAGCGGGCA
GTGAGCGCAACGCAATTAATGTAAGTTAGCTCACTCATTAGGCACCGGGATCTCGACCGATGCCCTTGAG
AGCCTTCAACCCAGTCAGCTCCTTCCGGTGGGCGCGGGGCATGACTATCGTCGCCGCACTTATGACTGTC
TTCTTTATCATGCAACTCGTAGGACAGGTGCCGGCAGCGCTCTGGGTCATTTTCGGCGAGGACCGCTTTC
GCTGGAGCGCGACGATGATCGGCCTGTCGCTTGCGGTATTCGGAATCTTGCACGCCCTCGCTCAAGCCTT
CGTCACTGGTCCCGCCACCAAACGTTTCGGCGAGAAGCAGGCCATTATCGCCGGCATGGCGGCCCCACGG
GTGCGCATGATCGTGCTCCTGTCGTTGAGGACTCGGCTAGGCTGGCGGGGTTGCCTTACTGGTTAGCAGA
ATGAATCACCGATACGCGAGCGAACGTGAAGCGACTGCTGCTGCAAAACTTCTGCGACCTGAGCAACAAC
ATGAATGGTCTTCGGTTTCCGTGTTTCGTAAAGTCTGGAAACGCGGAAGTCAGCGCCCTGCACCATTATG
TTCCGGATCTGCATCGCAGGATGCTGCTGGCTACCCTGTGGAACACCTACATCTGTATTAACGAAGCGCT
GGCATTGACCCTGAGTGATTTTTCTCTGGTCCCGCCGCATCCATACCGCCAGTTGTTTACCCTCACAACG
TTCCAGTAACCGGGCATGTTCATCATCAGTAACCCGTATCGTGAGCATCCTCTCTCGTTTCATCGGTATC
ATTACCCCCATGAACAGAAATCCCCCTTACACGTAGGCATCAGTGACCAAACAGGAAAAAACCGCCCTTA
ACATGGCCCGCTTTATCAGAAGCCAGACATTAACGCTTCTGGAGAAACTCAACGAGCTGGACGCGGATGA
ACAGGCAGACATCTGTGAATCGCTTCACGACCACGCTGATGAGCTTTACCGCAGCTGCCTCGCGCGTTTC
GGTGATGACGGTGAAAACCTCTGACACATGCAGCTCCCGGAGACGGTCACAGCTTGTCTGTAAGCGGATG
CCGGGAGCAGACAAGCCCGTCAGGGCGCGTCAGCGGGTGTTGGCGGGTGTCGGGGCGCAGCCATGACCCA
GTCACGTAGCGATAGCGGAGTGTATACTGGCTTAACTATGCGGCATCAGAGCAGATTGTACTGAGAGTGC
ACCATTGCGGTGTGAAATACCGCACAGATGCGTAAGGAGAAAATACCGCATCAGGCGCTCTTCCGCTTCC
TCGCTCACTGACTCGCTGCGCTCGGTCGTTCGGCTGCGGCGAGCGGTATCAGCTCACTCAAAGGCGGTAA
TACGGTTATCCACAGAATCAGGGGATAACGCAGGAAAGAACATGTGAGCAAAAGGCCAGCAAAAGGCCAG
GAACCGTAAAAAGGCCGCGTTGCTGGCGTTTTTCCATAGGCTCCGCCCCCCTGACGAGCATCACAAAAAT
CGACGCTCAAGTCAGAGGTGGCGAAACCCGACAGGACTATAAAGATACCAGGCGTTTCCCCCTGGAAGCT
CCCTCGTGCGCTCTCCTGTTCCGACCCTGCCGCTTACCGGATACCTGTCCGCCTTTCTCCCTTCGGGAAG
CGTGGCGCTTTCTCATAGCTCACGCTGTAGGTATCTCAGTTCGGTGTAGGTCGTTCGCTCCAAGCTGGGC
TGTGTGCACGAACCCCCCGTTCAGCCCGACCGCTGCGCCTTATCCGGTAACTATCGTCTTGAGTCCAACC
CGGTAAGACACGACTTATCGCCACTGGCAGCAGCCACTGGTAACAGGATTAGCAGAGCGAGGTATGTAGG
CGGTGCTACAGAGTTCTTGAAGTGGTGGCCTAACTACGGCTACACTAGAAGGACAGTATTTGGTATCTGC
GCTCTGCTGAAGCCAGTTACCTTCGGAAAAAGAGTTGGTAGCTCTTGATCCGGCAAACAAACCACCGCTG
GTAGCGGTGGTTTTTTTGTTTGCAAGCAGCAGATTACGCGCAGAAAAAAAGGATCTCAAGAAGATCCTTT
GATCTTTTCTACGGGGTCTGACGCTCAGTGGAACGAAAACTCACGTTAAGGGATTTTGGTCATGAACAAT
AAAACTGTCTGCTTACATAAACAGTAATACAAGGGGTGTTATGAGCCATATTCAACGGGAAACGTCTTGC
TCTAGGCCGCGATTAAATTCCAACATGGATGCTGATTTATATGGGTATAAATGGGCTCGCGATAATGTCG
GGCAATCAGGTGCGACAATCTATCGATTGTATGGGAAGCCCGATGCGCCAGAGTTGTTTCTGAAACATGG
CAAAGGTAGCGTTGCCAATGATGTTACAGATGAGATGGTCAGACTAAACTGGCTGACGGAATTTATGCCT
CTTCCGACCATCAAGCATTTTATCCGTACTCCTGATGATGCATGGTTACTCACCACTGCGATCCCCGGGA
AAACAGCATTCCAGGTATTAGAAGAATATCCTGATTCAGGTGAAAATATTGTTGATGCGCTGGCAGTGTT
CCTGCGCCGGTTGCATTCGATTCCTGTTTGTAATTGTCCTTTTAACAGCGATCGCGTATTTCGTCTCGCT
CAGGCGCAATCACGAATGAATAACGGTTTGGTTGATGCGAGTGATTTTGATGACGAGCGTAATGGCTGGC
CTGTTGAACAAGTCTGGAAAGAAATGCATAAACTTTTGCCATTCTCACCGGATTCAGTCGTCACTCATGG
TGATTTCTCACTTGATAACCTTATTTTTGACGAGGGGAAATTAATAGGTTGTATTGATGTTGGACGAGTC
GGAATCGCAGACCGATACCAGGATCTTGCCATCCTATGGAACTGCCTCGGTGAGTTTTCTCCTTCATTAC
AGAAACGGCTTTTTCAAAAATATGGTATTGATAATCCTGATATGAATAAATTGCAGTTTCATTTGATGCT
CGATGAGTTTTTCTAAGAATTAATTCATGAGCGGATACATATTTGAATGTATTTAGAAAAATAAACAAAT
AGGGGTTCCGCGCACATTTCCCCGAAAAGTGCCACCTAAATTGTAAGCGTTAATATTTTGTTAAAATTCG
CGTTAAATTTTTGTTAAATCAGCTCATTTTTTAACCAATAGGCCGAAATCGGCAAAATCCCTTATAAATC
AAAAGAATAGACCGAGATAGGGT
[37 nt withheld, positions 6604-6640]
AAAGAACGTGGACTCCAACGTCAAAGG
[49 nt withheld, positions 6668-6716]
T
[53 nt withheld, positions 6718-6770]
T
[37 nt withheld, positions 6772-6808]
G
[124 nt withheld, positions 6810-6933]
CCCATTCGCCA
